>Addgene plasmid #55624 | Cer(1-158)-gamma-2 in pcDNAI/Amp | depositor full sequence | sequence record 115167 | Cer(1-158)-gamma-2 in pcDNAI/Amp sequence 5467 bps
GGCGTAATCTGCTGCTTGCAAACAAAAAAACCACCGCTACCAGCGGTGGTTTGTTTGCCGGATCAAGAGC
TACCAACTCTTTTTCCGAAGGTAACTGGCTTCAGCAGAGCGCAGATACCAAATACTGTCCTTCTAGTGTA
GCCGTAGTTAGGCCACCACTTCAAGAACTCTGTAGCACCGCCTACATACCTCGCTCTGCTAATCCTGTTA
CCAGTGGCTGCTGCCAGTGGCGATAAGTCGTGTCTTACCGGGTTGGACTCAAGACGATAGTTACCGGATA
AGGCGCAGCGGTCGGGCTGAACGGGGGGTTCGTGCACACAGCCCAGCTTGGAGCGAACGACCTACACCGA
ACTGAGATACCTACAGCGTGAGCATTGAGAAAGCGCCACGCTTCCCGAAGGGAGAAAGGCGGACAGGTAT
CCGGTAAGCGGCAGGGTCGGAACAGGAGAGCGCACGAGGGAGCTTCCAGGGGGAAACGCCTGGTATCTTT
ATAGTCCTGTCGGGTTTCGCCACCTCTGACTTGAGCGTCGATTTTTGTGATGCTCGTCAGGGGGGCGGAG
CCTATGGAAAAACGCCAGCAACGCAAGCTAGCTTCTAGCTAGAAATTGTAAACGTTAATATTTTGTTAAA
ATTCGCGTTAAATTTTTGTTAAATCAGCTCATTTTTTAACCAATAGGCCGAAATCGGCAAAATCCCTTAT
AAATCAAAAGAATAGCCCGAGATAGGGT
[37 nt withheld, positions 729-765]
AAAGAACGTGGACTCCAACGTCAAAGGGCGAAAAACCGTCTATCAGGGCGATGGCC
[115 nt withheld, positions 822-936]
G
[144 nt withheld, positions 938-1081]
ACCGTATAACGTGCTTTCCTCGTTG
[64 nt withheld, positions 1107-1170]
CTGGATTACCAAAGGGCCTCGTGATACGCCTATTTTTATAGGTTAATGTCATGATAATAATGGTTTCTTA
GACGTCAGGTGGCACTTTTCGGGGAAATGTGCGCGGAACCCCTATTTGTTTATTTTTCTAAATACATTCA
AATATGTATCCGCTCATGAGACAATAACCCTGATAAATGCTTCAATAATATTGAAAAAGGAAGAGTATGA
GTATTCAACATTTCCGTGTCGCCCTTATTCCCTTTTTTGCGGCATTTTGCCTTCCTGTTTTTGCTCACCC
AGAAACGCTGGTGAAAGTAAAAGATGCTGAAGATCAGTTGGGTGCACGAGTGGGTTACATCGAACTGGAT
CTCAACAGCGGTAAGATCCTTGAGAGTTTTCGCCCCGAAGAACGTTTTCCAATGATGAGCACTTTTAAAG
TTCTGCTATGTGGCGCGGTATTATCCCGTGTTGACGCCGGGCAAGAGCAACTCGGTCGCCGCATACACTA
TTCTCAGAATGACTTGGTTGAGTACTCACCAGTCACAGAAAAGCATCTTACGGATGGCATGACAGTAAGA
GAATTATGCAGTGCTGCCATAACCATGAGTGATAACACTGCGGCCAACTTACTTCTGACAACGATCGGAG
GACCGAAGGAGCTAACCGCTTTTTTGCACAACATGGGGGATCATGTAACTCGCCTTGATCGTTGGGAACC
GGAGCTGAATGAAGCCATACCAAACGACGAGCGTGACACCACGATGCCTGCAGCAATGGCAACAACGTTG
CGCAAACTATTAACTGGCGAACTACTTACTCTAGCTTCCCGGCAACAATTAATAGACTGGATGGAGGCGG
ATAAAGTTGCAGGACCACTTCTGCGCTCGGCCCTTCCGGCTGGCTGGTTTATTGCTGATAAATCTGGAGC
CGGTGAGCGTGGGTCTCGCGGTATCATTGCAGCACTGGGGCCAGATGGTAAGCCCTCCCGTATCGTAGTT
ATCTACACGACGGGGAGTCAGGCAACTATGGATGAACGAAATAGACAGATCGCTGAGATAGGTGCCTCAC
TGATTAAGCATTGGTAACTGTCAGACCAAGTTTACTCATATATACTTTAGATTGATTTAAAACTTCATTT
TTAATTTCTCTAGCGCGTTGACATTGATTATTGACTAGTTATTAATAGTAATCAATTACGGGGTCATTAG
TTCATAGCCCATATATGGAGTTCCGCGTTACATAACTTACGGTAAATGGCCCGCCTGGCTGACCGCCCAA
CGACCCCCGCCCATTGACGTCAATAATGACGTATGTTCCCATAGTAACGCCAATAGGGACTTTCCATTGA
CGTCAATGGGTGGACTATTTACGGTAAACTGCCCACTTGGCAGTACATCAAGTGTATCATATGCCAAGTA
CGCCCCCTATTGACGTCAATGACGGTAAATGGCCCGCCTGGCATTATGCCCAGTACATGACCTTATGGGA
CTTTCCTACTTGGCAGTACATCTACGTATTAGTCATCGCTATTACCATGGTGATGCGGTTTTGGCAGTAC
ATCAATGGGCGTGGATAGCGGTTTGACTCACGGGGATTTCCAAGTCTCCACCCCATTGACGTCAATGGGA
GTTTGTTTTGGCACCAAAATCAACGGGACTTTCCAAAATGTCGTAACAACTCCGCCCCATTGACGCAAAT
GGGCGGTAGGCGTGTACGGTGGGAGGTCTATATAAGCAGAGCTCTCTGGCTAACTAGAGAACCCACTGCT
TACTGGCTTATCGAAATTAATACGACTCACTATAGGGAGACCCAAGCTTGGTACCGAGCTCGGATCCGCC
ACCATGGTGAGCAAGGGCGAGGAGCTGTTCACCGGGGTGGTGCCCATCCTGGTCGAGCTGGACGGCGACG
TAAACGGCCACAAGTTCAGCGTGTCCGGCGAGGGCGAGGGCGATGCCACCTACGGCAAGCTGACCCTGAA
GTTCATCTGCACCACCGGCAAGCTGCCCGTGCCCTGGCCCACCCTCGTGACCACCCTGACCTGGGGCGTG
CAGTGCTTCGCCCGCTACCCCGACCACATGAAGCAGCACGACTTCTTCAAGTCCGCCATGCCCGAAGGCT
ACGTCCAGGAGCGCACCATCTTCTTCAAGGACGACGGCAACTACAAGACCCGCGCCGAGGTGAAGTTCGA
GGGCGACACCCTGGTGAACCGCATCGAGCTGAAGGGCATCGACTTCAAGGAGGACGGCAACATCCTGGGG
CACAAGCTGGAGTACAACGCCATCAGCGACAACGTCTATATCACCGCCGACAAGCAGAGATCC
[213 nt withheld, positions 3474-3686]
TAAAGATCTATCACACTGGCGGCCGCTCGAGCATGCATCTAGAGGGCCCTATTCTATAGTGTCACCTAAA
TGCTAGAGGATCTTTGTGAAGGAACCTTACTTCTGTGGTGTGACATAATTGGACAAACTACCTACAGAGA
TTTAAAGCTCTAAGGTAAATATAAAATTTTTAAGTGTATAATGTGTTAAACTACTGATTCTAATTGTTTG
TGTATTTTAGATTCCAACCTATGGAACTGATGAATGGGAGCAGTGGTGGAATGCCTTTAATGAGGAAAAC
CTGTTTTGCTCAGAAGAAATGCCATCTAGTGATGATGAGGCTACTGCTGACTCTCAACATTCTACTCCTC
CAAAAAAGAAGAGAAAGGTAGAAGACCCCAAGGACTTTCCTTCAGAATTGCTAAGTTTTTTGAGTCATGC
TGTGTTTAGTAATAGAACTCTTGCTTGCTTTGCTATTTACACCACAAAGGAAAAAGCTGCACTGCTATAC
AAGAAAATTATGGAAAAATATTTGATGTATAGTGCCTTGACTAGAGATCATAATCAGCCATACCACATTT
GTAGAGGTTTTACTTGCTTTAAAAAACCTCCCACACCTCCCCCTGAACCTGAAACATAAAATGAATGCAA
TTGTTGTTGTTAACTTGTTTATTGCAGCTTATAATGGTTACAAATAAAGCAATAGCATCACAAATTTCAC
AAATAAAGCATTTTTTTCACTGCATTCTAGTTGTGGTTTGTCCAAACTCATCAATGTATCTTATCATGTC
TGGATCATCCCGCCATGGTATCAACGCCATATTTCTATTTACAGTAGGGACCTCTTCGTTGTGTAGGTAC
CGCTGTATTCCTAGGGAAATAGTAGAGGCACCTTGAACTGTCTGCATCAGCCATATAGCCCCCGCTGTTC
GACTTACAAACACAGGCACAGTACTGACAAACCCATACACCTCCTCTGAAATACCCATAGTTGCTAGGGC
TGTCTCCGAACTCATTACACCCTCCAAAGTCAGAGCTGTAATTTCGCCATCAAGGGCAGCGAGGGCTTCT
CCAGATAAAATAGCTTCTGCCGAGAGTCCCGTAAGGGTAGACACTTCAGCTAATCCCTCGATGAGGTCTA
CTAGAATAGTCAGTGCGGCTCCCATTTTGAAAATTCACTTACTTGATCAGCTTCAGAAGATGGCGGAGGG
CCTCCAACACAGTAATTTTCCTCCCGACTCTTAAAATAGAAAATGTCAAGTCAGTTAAGCAGGAAGTGGA
CTAACTGACGCAGCTGGCCGTGCGACATCCTCTTTTAATTAGTTGCTAGGCAACGCCCTCCAGAGGGCGT
GTGGTTTTGCAAGAGGAAGCAAAAGCCTCTCCACCCAGGCCTAGAATGTTTCCACCCAATCATTACTATG
ACAACAGCTGTTTTTTTTAGTATTAAGCAGAGGCCGGGGACCCCTGGGCCCGCTTACTCTGGAGAAAAAG
AAGAGAGGCATTGTAGAGGCTTCCAGAGGCAACTTGTCAAAACAGGACTGCTTCTATTTCTGTCACACTG
TCTGGCCCTGTCACAAGGTCCAGCACCTCCATACCCCCTTTAATAAGCAGTTTGGGAACGGGTGCGGGTC
TTACTCCGCCCATCCCGCCCCTAACTCCGCCCAGTTCCGCCCATTCTCCGCCCCATGGCTGACTAATTTT
TTTTATTTATGCAGAGGCCGAGGCCGCCTCGGCCTCTGAGCTATTCCAGAAGTAGTGAGGAGGCTTTTTT
GGAGGCCTAGGCTTTTGCAAAAAGCTAATTC
Features (pLannotate 1.2.2; 21 found; start..end, strand, type, name):
      2..570     +  rep_origin     ori: high-copy-number ColE1/pMB1/pBR322/pUC origin of replication
    603..1061    -  rep_origin     f1 ori (sequence partly withheld): f1 bacteriophage origin of replication; arrow indicates direction of (+) strand synthesis
   1049..1170    -  CDS            M13 gene IV (fragment) (sequence partly withheld): pIV; IV; phage assembly
   1272..1376    +  promoter       AmpR promoter: bla
   1377..2237    +  CDS            AmpR: β-lactamase; bla; confers resistance to ampicillin, carbenicillin, and related antibiotics
   2310..2689    +  enhancer       CMV enhancer: human cytomegalovirus immediate early enhancer
   2690..2893    +  promoter       CMV promoter: human cytomegalovirus (CMV) immediate early promoter
   2889..2922    +  LTR            5' LTR (truncated) (fragment): truncated 5' long terminal repeat (LTR) from HIV-1
   2938..2956    +  promoter       T7 promoter: promoter for bacteriophage T7 RNA polymerase
   2994..3468    +  CDS            VN173 (fragment): N-terminal fragment of mVenus for use in bimolecular fluorescence complementation (BiFC) (Kodama and Hu, 2010)
   3474..3686    +  CDS            GNG2 (sequence withheld): GBG2_BOVIN - Experimental evidence at protein level: Swiss-Prot protein existence level 1. Guanine nucleotide-binding proteins (G proteins) are involved as a modulator or transducer in various transmembrane signaling systems. The beta and gamma chains are required for the GTPase activity, for replacement of GDP by GTP, and for G protein-effector interaction. From Bos taurus (Bovine).
   3739..3757    -  promoter       SP6 promoter: promoter for bacteriophage SP6 RNA polymerase
   3765..3839    +  CDS            small t antigen (fragment): SV40 (simian virus 40) small t antigen
   3841..3906    +  intron         small t intron: SV40 (simian virus 40) small t antigen intron
   4036..4056    +  CDS            SV40 NLS: nuclear localization signal of SV40 (simian virus 40) large T antigen
   4063..4197    +  CDS            LT_POVHA (fragment): Protein inferred from homology: Swiss-Prot protein existence level 3. Isoform large T antigen is a key early protein essential for both driving viral replication and inducing cellular transformation. Plays a role in viral genome replication by driving entry of quiescent cells into the cell cycle and by autoregulating the synthesis of viral early mRNA. Displays highly oncogenic activities by corrupting the host cellular checkpoint mechanisms that guard cell division and the transcription, replication, and repair of DNA. Participates in the modulation of cellular gene expression preceeding viral
   4222..4305    +  CDS            large T antigen (fragment): large T antigen from SV40 (simian virus 40)
   4328..4462    +  polyA_signal   SV40 poly(A) signal: SV40 polyadenylation signal
   4463..4831    -  CDS            VP2_POVMA (fragment): Experimental evidence at protein level: Swiss-Prot protein existence level 1. [Isoform VP3]: structural protein that resides within the core of the capsid surrounded by 72 VP1 pentamers. Following virus endocytosis and trafficking to the endoplasmic reticulum, VP2 and VP3 form oligomers and integrate into the endoplasmic reticulum membrane. Heterooligomer VP2-VP3 may create a viroporin for transporting the viral genome across the endoplasmic reticulum membrane to the cytoplasm. Nuclear entry of the viral DNA involves the selective exposure and importin recognition of VP2 or Vp3 nuclear localiz
   5199..5297    -  CDS            VP1_POVMP (fragment): Experimental evidence at protein level: Swiss-Prot protein existence level 1. Forms an icosahedral capsid with a T=7 symmetry and a 40 nm diameter. The capsid is composed of 72 pentamers linked to each other by disulfide bonds and associated with VP2 or VP3 proteins. Interacts with terminal alpha(2,3)-linked sialic acids on the cell surface to provide virion attachment to target cell. This attachment induces virion internalization predominantly through caveolin-mediated endocytosis. Once attached, the virion is internalized by caveolin- mediated endocytosis and traffics to the endoplasmic reti
   5308..5443    +  rep_origin     SV40 ori: SV40 origin of replication
