[The description below was written by a language model from this plasmid's Addgene catalogue record and pLannotate feature annotations shown in this document.]
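Description:
Cer(1-158)-gamma-2 in pcDNAI/Amp is a mammalian expression plasmid of about 5.5 kb, built on the Invitrogen pcDNAI/Amp backbone, into whose polylinker a BglII site was introduced 3' to the BamHI site. It is propagated in E. coli as a high-copy plasmid from a ColE1/pUC-type origin under ampicillin selection (β-lactamase). It also carries an f1 phage origin. An SV40 origin is annotated as well, which can support episomal replication in mammalian cells that supply large T antigen. The short polyomavirus capsid and T-antigen fragments picked up by the automated annotation appear to be remnants of viral backbone segments rather than functional coding regions.

The payload is a fusion protein in which residues 1-158 of monomeric Cerulean, an Aequorea victoria-derived cyan fluorescent protein, are joined through a short Arg-Ser linker to the amino terminus of the mouse G protein γ2 subunit (Gng2). The annotation software labels the fluorescent-protein fragment as the related mVenus fragment VN173 and matches the γ2 coding region to the bovine orthologue. These labels reflect sequence similarity, and the catalogue record identifies the parts as Cerulean and mouse γ2. Expression is driven by the CMV immediate-early enhancer and promoter, and the transcript is processed using the SV40 small t intron and SV40 polyadenylation signal. T7 and SP6 promoters flank the insert and serve as sequencing primer sites.

The construct is one half of a bimolecular fluorescence complementation pair. On its own the Cerulean fragment is not fluorescent, but co-expression with a carboxyl-terminal CFP fragment fused to an interacting Gβ subunit yields a fluorescent signal. This reports βγ dimer formation in live cells and, in multicolor formats, allows comparison of β subunit preferences for particular γ subunits.
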