Addgene plasmid #55624: Cer(1-158)-gamma-2 in pcDNAI/Amp
Purpose: An amino-terminal mCerulean fragment was fused to Ggamma-2. When co-expressed with a carboxyl-terminal CFP fragment fused to a Gbeta subunit with which it interacts, a fluorescent signal is produced.
Depositing lab: Catherine Berlot. Depositing organization: Geisinger Health Center. Publication: Analysis of G protein betagamma dimer formation in live cells using multicolor bimolecular fluorescence complementation demonstrates preferences of beta1 for particular gamma subunits. Mervine SM, Yost EA, Sabo JL, Hynes TR, Berlot CH. Mol Pharmacol. 2006 Jul;70(1):194-205. Epub 2006 Apr 26. 10.1124/mol.106.022616 PubMed 16641313.
Backbone
  Vector backbone: pcDNAI/Amp
  Backbone manufacturer: Invitrogen
  Backbone size w/o insert (bp): 4800
  Total vector size (bp): 5476
  Modifications to backbone: A BglII site was introduced into the polylinker of pcDNAI/Amp 3' to the BamHI site.
  Vector type: Mammalian Expression
Growth in bacteria
  Bacterial resistance: Ampicillin, 100 μg/mL
  Growth temperature: 37°C
  Growth strain: DH10B
  Copy number: High Copy
Gene/Insert
  Gene/Insert name: Cer(1-158)-gamma-2 (alt name: GNG2)
  Species: M. musculus (mouse); Aequorea victoria
  Insert size (bp): 667
  Mutation: Ggamma-2 was amplified by PCR, which added a BamHI site and a linker sequence (Arg-Ser) to the 5' end and a 3' BglII site. Cloning into the BglII site of Cer(1-158) destroyed the BamHI site.
  GenBank ID: NP_034445.1
  Entrez Gene: Gng2
  Promoter: CMV
  Tag / fusion protein: Cer(1-158) was fused to the amino terminus of Ggamma-2. (N terminal on insert)
  Cloning method: Restriction Enzyme; 5′ cloning site BamHI (not destroyed); 3′ cloning site BglII (not destroyed)
  Sequencing primers: 5′ T7; 3′ SP6
Resource information
  A portion of this plasmid was derived from a plasmid made by: Monomeric Cerulean was obtained from David Piston, Vanderbilt University, Nashville, TN. Gamma-2 cDNA was obtained from Janet Robishaw, Weis Center for Research, Geisinger Clinic, Danville, PA.
Terms and licenses: Academic/Nonprofit Terms; Industry Terms: Not Available to Industry
Depositor comments: Reference for monomeric Cerulean: Rizzo MA, Springer GH, Granada B, Piston DW. An improved cyan fluorescent protein variant useful for FRET. Nat Biotechnol. 2004;22(4):445-9. PubMed PMID: 14990965.
How to cite: Cer(1-158)-gamma-2 in pcDNAI/Amp was a gift from Catherine Berlot (Addgene plasmid # 55624 ; http://n2t.net/addgene:55624 ; RRID:Addgene_55624)
