>Addgene plasmid #55624 | Cer(1-158)-gamma-2 in pcDNAI/Amp | addgene partial sequence | sequence record 118757 | CMV-F 5'-CGCAAATGGGCGGTAGGCGTG-3'
AACCCACTGCTTACTGGCTTATCGAAATTAATACGACTCACTATAGGGAGACCCAAGCTTGGTACCGAGC
TCGGATCCGCCACCATGGTGAGCAAGGGCGAGGAGCTGTTCACCGGGGTGGTGCCCATCCTGGTCGAGCT
GGACGGCGACGTAAACGGCCACAAGTTCAGCGTGTCCGGCGAGGGCGAGGGCGATGCCACCTACGGCAAG
CTGACCCTGAAGTTCATCTGCACCACCGGCAAGCTGCCCGTGCCCTGGCCCACCCTCGTGACCACCCTGA
CCTGGGGCGTGCAGTGCTTCGCCCGCTACCCCGACCACATGAAGCAGCACGACTTCTTCAAGTCCGCCAT
GCCCGAAGGCTACGTCCAGGAGCGCACCATCTTCTTCAAGGACGACGGCAACTACAAGACCCGCGCCGAG
GTGAAGTTCGAGGGCGACACCCTGGTGAACCGCATCGAGCTGAAGGGCATCGACTTCAAGGAGGACGGCA
ACATCCTGGGGCACAAGCTGGAGTACAACGCCATCAGCGACAACGTCTATATCACCGCCGACAAGCAGAG
ATCC
[213 nt withheld, positions 565-777]
TAAAGATCTATCACACTGGCGGCCGCTCGAGCATGCATCTAGAGGGCCCTATTCTATA
