>Addgene plasmid #55624 | Cer(1-158)-gamma-2 in pcDNAI/Amp | addgene partial sequence | sequence record 118760 | SP6 5'-ATTTAGGTGACACTATAG-3'
ATAGATCTTTA
[213 nt withheld, positions 12-224]
GGATCTCTGCTTGTCGGCGGTGATATAGACGTTGTCGCTGATGGCGTTGTACTCCAGCTTGTGCCCCAGG
ATGTTGCCGTCCTCCTTGAAGTCGATGCCCTTCAGCTCGATGCGGTTCACCAGGGTGTCGCCCTCGAACT
TCACCTCGGCGCGGGTCTTGTAGTTGCCGTCGTCCTTGAAGAAGATGGTGCGCTCCTGGACGTAGCCTTC
GGGCATGGCGGACTTGAAGAAGTCGTGCTGCTTCATGTGGTCGGGGTAGCGGGCGAAGCACTGCACGCCC
CAGGTCAGGGTGGTCACGAGGGTGGGCCAGGGCACGGGCAGCTTGCCGGTGGTGCAGATGAACTTCAGGG
TCAGCTTGCCGTAGGTGGCATCGCCCTCGCCCTCGCCGGACACGCTGAACTTGTGGCCGTTTACGTCGCC
GTCCAGCTCGACCAGGATGGGCACCACCCCGGTGAACAGCTCCTCGCCCTTGCTCACCATGGTGGCGGAT
CCGAGCTCGGTACCAAGCTTGGGTCTCCCTATAGTGAGTCGTATTAATTTCGATAAG
